>Addgene plasmid #138056 | MYMH 333 | addgene full sequence | sequence record 274913 | Addgene NGS Result
TTGGACTCCTGTTGATAGATCCAGTAATGACCTCAGAACTCCATCTGGATTTGTTCAGAACGCTCGGTTG
CCGCCGGGCGTTTTTTATTGGTGAGAATCCAGGGGTCCCCAATAATTACGATTTAAATTGGCGAAAATGA
GACGTTGATCGGCACGTAAGAGGTTCCAACTTTCACCATAATGAAATAAGATCACTACCGGGCGTATTTT
TTGAGTTATCGAGATTTTCAGGAGCTAAGGAAGCTAAAATGGAGAAAAAAATCACTGGATATACCACCGT
TGATATATCCCAATGGCATCGTAAAGAACATTTTGAGGCATTTCAGTCAGTTGCTCAATGTACCTATAAC
CAGACCGTTCAGCTGGATATTACGGCCTTTTTAAAGACCGTAAAGAAAAATAAGCACAAGTTTTATCCGG
CCTTTATTCACATTCTTGCCCGCCTGATGAATGCTCATCCGGAATTTCGTATGGCAATGAAAGACGGTGA
GCTGGTGATATGGGATAGTGTTCACCCTTGTTACACCGTTTTCCATGAGCAAACTGAAACGTTTTCATCG
CTCTGGAGTGAATACCACGACGATTTCCGGCAGTTTCTACACATATATTCGCAAGATGTGGCGTGTTACG
GTGAAAACCTGGCCTATTTCCCTAAAGGGTTTATTGAGAATATGTTTTTCGTCTCAGCCAATCCCTGGGT
GAGTTTCACCAGTTTTGATTTAAACGTGGCCAATATGGACAACTTCTTCGCCCCCGTTTTCACCATGGGC
AAATATTATACGCAAGGCGACAAGGTGCTGATGCCGCTGGCGATTCAGGTTCATCATGCCGTTTGTGATG
GCTTCCATGTCGGCAGAATGCTTAATGAATTACAACAGTACTGCGATGAGTGGCAGGGCGGGGCGTAATT
TGACTTTTGTCCTTTTCCGCTGCATAACCCTGCTTCGGGGTCATTATAGCGATTTTTTCGGTATATCCAT
CCTTTTTCGCACGATATACAGGATTTTGCCAAAGGGTTCGTGTAGACTTTCCTTGGTGTATCCAACGGCG
TCAGCCGGGCAGGATAGGTGAAGTAGGCCCACCCGCGAGCGGGTGTTCCTTCTTCACTGTCCCTTATTCG
CACCTGGCGGTGCTCAACGGGAATCCTGCTCTGCGAGGCTGGCCGTAGGCCGGCCCTACCGGCGCGGCAG
CGTTACCCGTGTCGGCGGCTCCAACGGCTCGCCATCGTCCAGAAAACACGGCTCATCGGGCATCGGCAGG
CGCTGCTGCCCGCGCCGTTCCCATTCCTCCGTTTCGGTCAAGGCTGGCAGGTCTGGTTCCATGCCCGGAA
TGCCGGGCTGGCTGGGCGGCTCCTCGCCGGGGCCGGTCGGTAGTTGCTGCTCGCCCGGATACAGGGTCGG
GATGCGGCGCAGGTCGCCATGCCCCAACAGCGATTCGTCCTGGTCGTCGTGATCAACCACCACGGCGGCA
CTGAACACCGACAGGCGCAACTGGTCGCGGGGCTGGCCCCACGCCACGCGGTCATTGACCACGTAGGCCG
ACACGGTGCCGGGGCCGTTGAGCTTCACGACGGAGATCCAGCGCTCGGCCACCAAGTCCTTGACTGCGTA
TTGGACCGTCCGCAAAGAACGTCCGATGAGCTTGGAAAGTGTCTTCTGGCTGACCACCACGGCGTTCTGG
TGGCCCATCTGCGCCACGAGGTGATGCAGCAGCATTGCCGCCGTGGGTTTCCTCGCAATAAGCCCGGCCC
ACGCCTCATGCGCTTTGCGTTCCGTTTGCACCCAGTGACCGGGCTTGTTCTTGGCTTGAATGCCGATTTC
TCTGGACTGCGTGGCCATGCTTATCTCCATGCGGTAGGGGTGCCGCACGGTTGCGGCACCATGCGCAATC
AGCTGCAACTTTTCGGCAGCGCGACAACAATTATGCGTTGCGTAAAAGTGGCAGTCAATTACAGATTTTC
TTTAACCTACGCAATGAGCTATTGCGGGGGGTGCCGCAATGAGCTGTTGCGTACCCCCCTTTTTTAAGTT
GTTGATTTTTAAGTCTTTCGCATTTCGCCCTATATCTAGTTCTTTGGTGCCCAAAGAAGGGCACCCCTGC
GGGGTTCCCCCACGCCTTCGGCGCGGCTCCCCCTCCGGCAAAAAGTGGCCCCTCCGGGGCTTGTTGATCG
ACTGCGCGGCCTTCGGCCTTGCCCAAGGTGGCGCTGCCCCCTTGGAACCCCCGCACTCGCCGCCGTGAGG
CTCGGGGGGCAGGCGGGCGGGCTTCGCCCTTCGACTGCCCCCACTCGCATAGGCTTGGGTCGTTCCAGGC
GCGTCAAGGCCAAGCCGCTGCGCGGTCGCTGCGCGAGCCTTGACCCGCCTTCCACTTGGTGTCCAACCGG
CAAGCGAAGCGCGCAGGCCGCAGGCCGGAGGCTTTTCCCCAGAGAAAATTAAAAAAATTGATGGGGCAAG
GCCGCAGGCCGCGCAGTTGGAGCCGGTGGGTATGTGGTCGAAGGCTGGGTAGCCGGTGGGCAATCCCTGT
GGTCAAGCTCGTGGGCAGGCGCAGCCTGTCCATCAGCTTGTCCAGCAGGGTTGTCCACGGGCCGAGCGAA
GCGAGCCAGCCGGTGGCCGCTCGCGGCCATCGTCCACATATCCACGGGCTGGCAAGGGAGCGCAGCGACC
GCGCAGGGCGAAGCCCGGAGAGCAAGCCCGTAGGGGGGGCGCGCCCAGCTGTCTAGGGCGGCGGATTTGT
CCTACTCAGGAGAGCGTTCACCGACAAACAACAGATAAAACGAAAGGCCCAGTCTTTCGACTGAGCCTTT
CGTTTTATTTGATGCCTTTAATTAAAGCGGATAACAATTTCACACAGGAGAATTCGCGGCCGCTTCTAGA
GAATTGTGAGCGGATAACAATTGACATTGTGAGCGGATAACAAGATACTGAGCACATACTAGAGGAAGAG
GAGACATACTAGATGCGTAAAGGAGAAGAACTTTTCACTGGAGTTGTCCCAATTCTTGTTGAATTAGATG
GTGATGTTAATGGGCACAAATTTTCTGTCAGTGGAGAGGGTGAAGGTGATGCAACATACGGAAAACTTAC
CCTTAAATTTATTTGCACTACTGGAAAACTACCTGTTCCATGGCCAACACTTGTCACTACTTTCGGTTAT
GGTGTTCAATGCTTTGCGAGATACCCAGATCATATGAAACAGCATGACTTTTTCAAGAGTGCCATGCCCG
AAGGTTATGTACAGGAAAGAACTATATTTTTCAAAGATGACGGGAACTACAAGACACGTGCTGAAGTCAA
GTTTGAAGGTGATACCCTTGTTAATAGAATCGAGTTAAAAGGTATTGATTTTAAAGAAGATGGAAACATT
CTTGGACACAAATTGGAATACAACTATAACTCACACAATGTATACATCATGGCAGACAAACAAAAGAATG
GAATCAAAGTTAACTTCAAAATTAGACACAACATTGAAGATGGAAGCGTTCAACTAGCAGACCATTATCA
ACAAAATACTCCAATTGGCGATGGCCCTGTCCTTTTACCAGACAACCATTACCTGTCCACACAATCTGCC
CTTTCGAAAGATCCCAACGAAAAGAGAGACCACATGGTCCTTCTTGAGTTTGTAACAGCTGCTGGGATTA
CACATGGCATGGATGAACTATACAAATAATAATACTAGAGCCAGGCATCAAATAAAACGAAAGGCTCAGT
CGAAAGACTGGGCCTTTCGTTTTATCTGTTGTTTGTCGGTGAACGCTCTCTACTAGAGTCACACTGGCTC
ACCTTCGGGTGGGCCTTTCTGCGTTTATATACTAGTAGCGGCCGCTGCAGC
Features (pLannotate 1.2.2; 14 found; start..end, strand, type, name):
      4..98      +  terminator     lambda t0 terminator: transcription terminator from phage lambda
    146..248     +  promoter       cat promoter: promoter of the E. coli cat gene encoding chloramphenicol acetyltransferase
    249..905     +  CDS            cat: CAT_ECOLX - Experimental evidence at protein level: Swiss-Prot protein existence level 1. This enzyme is an effector of chloramphenicol resistance in bacteria. From Escherichia coli. This protein is used as a marker in many commonly used cloning vectors, such as pACYC184.
   1057..1165    +  oriT           oriT: incP origin of transfer
   1176..1838    -  CDS            pBBR1 Rep: replication protein for the broad-host-range plasmid pBBR1 from Bordetella bronchiseptica
   1839..2610    -  rep_origin     pBBR1 oriV: replication origin of the broad-host-range plasmid pBBR1 from Bordetella bronchiseptica; requires the pBBR1 Rep protein for replication
   2725..2811    -  terminator     rrnB T1 terminator: Escherichia coli rrnB; transcription terminator T1 from the E. coli rrnB gene
   2850..2871    +  misc_feature   BioBrick prefix: BioBrick prefix for parts that do not start with "ATG"
   2874..2890    +  protein_bind   lac operator: The lac repressor binds to the lac operator to inhibit transcription in E. coli. This inhibition can be relieved by adding lactose or isopropyl-β-D-thiogalactopyranoside (IPTG). lac repressor encoded by lacI
   2897..2913    +  protein_bind   lac operator: The lac repressor binds to the lac operator to inhibit transcription in E. coli. This inhibition can be relieved by adding lactose or isopropyl-β-D-thiogalactopyranoside (IPTG). lac repressor encoded by lacI
   2953..3666    +  CDS            hfriFP: hfriFP is a fluorescent protein published in 2013, derived from Herbaspirillum frisingense.
   3689..3760    +  terminator     rrnB T1 terminator: transcription terminator T1 from the E. coli rrnB gene
   3776..3803    +  terminator     T7Te terminator: phage T7 early transcription terminator
   3810..3830    +  misc_feature   BioBrick suffix: universal suffix for all parts
