[The description below was written by a language model from this plasmid's Addgene catalogue record and pLannotate feature annotations shown in this document.]
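Description:
MYMH 333 is a 3.8 kb bacterial expression plasmid built on pSEVA-331Bb, a BioBrick-compatible version of a SEVA broad-host-range vector. It belongs to a synthetic biology toolkit for controlling gene expression in Acetobacteraceae. Replication relies on the pBBR1 oriV together with its cognate pBBR1 Rep protein, a pair that functions in many Gram-negative species. An incP oriT allows the plasmid to be mobilised by conjugation when transfer functions are supplied in trans. Selection is by chloramphenicol, through the cat gene driven by its native promoter. The record lists propagation in DH5alpha as a high-copy plasmid. Lambda t0 and an rrnB T1 terminator flank the backbone modules and insulate them from the cargo region.

The cargo sits between the BioBrick prefix and suffix and is a reporter cassette for testing a ribosome binding site variant, named 1AG 11AC in the insert field, with the altered sequence recorded as the mutation. Just after the prefix are two lac operator sites, which suggests a lac-repressible promoter. However, no promoter is annotated or named in the record, and no lacI gene is present on the plasmid. A fluorescent protein open reading frame of about 714 bp follows. The catalogue calls it GFP, whereas the automated annotation labels it hfriFP, so the exact variant is uncertain from the feature table alone. Transcription ends at tandem rrnB T1 and T7Te terminators. The depositor notes that this variant gives high expression, so it serves as a strong-translation reference point in an RBS series, with fluorescence as the readout of translation initiation strength.
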