Addgene plasmid #138056: MYMH 333
Purpose: Encodes Ribosome Binding Site (RBS) variant using GFP as a reporter gene
Depositing lab: Meng How Tan. Depositing organization: Nanyang Technological University. Publication: An Expanded Synthetic Biology Toolkit for Gene Expression Control in Acetobacteraceae. Teh MY, Ooi KH, Danny Teo SX, Bin Mansoor ME, Shaun Lim WZ, Tan MH. ACS Synth Biol. 2019 Apr 19;8(4):708-723. doi: 10.1021/acssynbio.8b00168. Epub 2019 Mar 22. PubMed 30865830.
Backbone
  Vector backbone: pSEVA-331Bb
  Vector type: Bacterial Expression
Growth in bacteria
  Bacterial resistance: Chloramphenicol, 25 μg/mL
  Growth temperature: 37°C
  Growth strain: DH5alpha
  Copy number: High Copy
Gene/Insert
  Gene/Insert name: pSEVA-331Bb-1AG 11AC-GFP
  Species: Synthetic
  Mutation: GAA GAG GAG ACA
  Cloning method: Restriction Enzyme; 5′ cloning site Unknown (unknown if destroyed)
Terms and licenses: Academic/Nonprofit Terms; Industry Terms: Not Available to Industry
Depositor comments: High expression
How to cite: MYMH 333 was a gift from Meng How Tan (Addgene plasmid # 138056 ; http://n2t.net/addgene:138056 ; RRID:Addgene_138056)
